>Addgene plasmid #214898 | SPLICSFAST-NU-MT-P2A | addgene full sequence | sequence record 423484 | Addgene NGS Result
GACGGATCGGGAGATCTCCCGATCCCCTATGGTGCACTCTCAGTACAATCTGCTCTGATGCCGCATAGTT
AAGCCAGTATCTGCTCCCTGCTTGTGTGTTGGAGGTCGCTGAGTAGTGCGCGAGCAAAATTTAAGCTACA
ACAAGGCAAGGCTTGACCGACAATTGCATGAAGAATCTGCTTAGGGTTAGGCGTTTTGCGCTGCTTCGCG
ATGTACGGGCCAGATATACGCGTTGACATTGATTATTGACTAGTTATTAATAGTAATCAATTACGGGGTC
ATTAGTTCATAGCCCATATATGGAGTTCCGCGTTACATAACTTACGGTAAATGGCCCGCCTGGCTGACCG
CCCAACGACCCCCGCCCATTGACGTCAATAATGACGTATGTTCCCATAGTAACGCCAATAGGGACTTTCC
ATTGACGTCAATGGGTGGAGTATTTACGGTAAACTGCCCACTTGGCAGTACATCAAGTGTATCATATGCC
AAGTACGCCCCCTATTGACGTCAATGACGGTAAATGGCCCGCCTGGCATTATGCCCAGTACATGACCTTA
TGGGACTTTCCTACTTGGCAGTACATCTACGTATTAGTCATCGCTATTACCATGGTGATGCGGTTTTGGC
AGTACATCAATGGGCGTGGATAGCGGTTTGACTCACGGGGATTTCCAAGTCTCCACCCCATTGACGTCAA
TGGGAGTTTGTTTTGGCACCAAAATCAACGGGACTTTCCAAAATGTCGTAACAACTCCGCCCCATTGACG
CAAATGGGCGGTAGGCGTGTACGGTGGGAGGTCTATATAAGCAGAGCTCTCTGGCTAACTAGAGAACCCA
CTGCTTACTGGCTTATCGAAATTAATACGACTCACTATAGGGAGACCCAAGCTGGCTAGCGCCACCATGG
CCATGGGCCTGTTCAGAGTGTGCCTGGTGGTGGTGACCGCCATCATCAACCACCCCCTGCTGTTCCCCCG
CGAGAACGCCACCGTGCCTGAGAATGAGGAAGAGATCATCAGAAAGATGCAAGCTCACCAGGAGAAGCTG
CAGCTCGAACAACTCCGGCTGGAAGAAGAAGTGGCTCGGCTGGCCGCTGAGAAGGAAGCCCTGGAGCAGG
TGGCCGAGGAAGGCAGACAGCAGAACGAGACAAGAGTGGCCTGGGACCTGTGGTCCACCCTGTGCATGAT
CCTGTTCCTGATGATTGAGGTGTGGCGGCAGGACCACCAGGAGGGACCAAGCCCCGAGTGCCTGGGCGGC
GAGGAAGACGAGCTGCCTGGCCTGGGCGGCGCTCCTCTGCAGGGCTTGACACTGCCAAACAAGGCCACCC
TGGGCCACTTTTACGAGCGTTGCATCAGAGGCGCCACCGCCGATGCCGCCAGAACCAGAGAGTTCCTGGA
GGGCTTCGTGGATGATCTGCTGGAAGCCCTGAGAAGCCTGTGTAACAGAGATACCGATATGGAAGTCGAG
GACTTCATCGGCGTGGACAGCATGTACGAAAACTGGCAGGTGGACAGACCCCTGCTTTGCCACCTGTTCG
TTCCATTCACCCCTCCTGAGCCCTACCGGTTCCACCCTGAACTGTGGTGCAGCGGCCGGTCCGTGCCCCT
GGACCGGCAGGGATATGGCCAGATCAAGGTCGTCAGAGCCGACGGCGACACCCTGTCTTGTATCTGCGGC
AAAACAAAGCTGGGAGAGGACATGCTGTGCCTGCTGCACGGCAGAAATAGCATGGCCCCTCCATGTGGCG
ACATGGAAAATCTGCTGTGCGCCACAGATTCTCTGTACCTGGACACCATGCAGGTGATGAAATGGTTCCA
AACCGCCCTGACCCGGGCCTGGAAGGGCATCGCCCATAAGTACGAGTTTGACCTCGCTTTTGGTCAGCTG
GATAGCCCTGGCAGCCTGAAGATCAAATTCCGGTCAGGCAAGTTCATGCCTTTCAACCTGATTCCTGTGA
TCCAGTGCGACGACAGCGATCTGTATTTCGTGTCCCACCTGCCTAGAGAGCCTAGCGAGGGAACACCTGC
CAGCAGCACCGACTGGCTGCTGAGCTTCGCTGTGTACGAGAGACACTTTCTGCGAACCACCCTGAAAGCT
CTGCCTGAAGGCGCCTGCCACCTGAGCTGTCTGCAGATCGCCTCGTTCCTGCTGAGCAAGCAGAGCAGAC
TGACAGGACCATCTGGCCTGTCCTCCTACCACCTGAAGACCGCCCTGCTGCACCTGCTGCTGCTGAGACA
GGCCGCTGACTGGAAAGCCGGCCAGCTGGACGCCAGACTGCACGAGCTGCTGTGCTTCCTGGAAAAGAGC
CTGCTGCAAAAGAAGCTGCACCACTTCTTCATCGGCAATAGAAAGGTGCCCGAGGCTATGGGTCTGCCAG
AAGCCGTGCTGAGAGCCGAGCCCCTCAACCTTTTTCGGCCTTTCGTGCTGCAGAGATCTTTATACAGGAA
GACTTTGGACAGCTTTTACGAGATGCTCAAGAACGCCCCTGCCCTGATCAGCGAGTACAGCCTGCATGTG
CCTTCTGATCAGCCTACACCTAAGAGCAGCGGTGGAGATGGCGGCAGCGGAGGTGGCTCTATGGGCGACA
GCTACTGGGTATTCGTTAAGCGGCTGAAGGAACTGGCGTGTGGGAGCGGCGCCACAAACTTCAGCCTCCT
GAAACAGGCCGGCGATGTGGAAGAGAACCCCGGCCCTAGATCCATGGAACAGAAGCTGATCTCTGAGGAG
GACCTGGAATTCGCCGCCATGGTGGGCAGAAACTCTGCCATCGCCGCCGGAGTGTGTGGCGCTCTGTTCA
TCGGATACTGCATCTACTTCGACAGAAAGCGTAGATCTGATCCTAACAGCGGAGGCGGTGGATCTGGTGG
TGGCGGATCAATGGAACACGTGGCCTTCGGCTCTGAGGATATCGAAAACACCCTGGCCAAGATGGACGAT
GGCCAGCTTGATGGCCTGGCCTTTGGCGCCATCCAGCTGGATGGCGACGGAAATATCCTGCAGTACAACG
CCGCAGAAGGCGACATCACCGGCCGGGACCCCAAGCAGGTGATCGGAAAAAACTTCTTTAAGGACGTGGC
ACCAGGCACCGACAGCCCTGAGTTCTACGGCAAGTTCAAGGAGGGAGTCGCCAGCGGCAACCTGAACACA
ATGTTCGAGTGGATGATCCCCACATCCCGGGGCCCTACCAAGGTGAAGGTGCACATGAAAAAGGCCCTGA
GCTGACTCGAGTCTAGAGGGCCCGTTTAAACCCGCTGATCAGCCTCGACTGTGCCTTCTAGTTGCCAGCC
ATCTGTTGTTTGCCCCTCCCCCGTGCCTTCCTTGACCCTGGAAGGTGCCACTCCCACTGTCCTTTCCTAA
TAAAATGAGGAAATTGCATCGCATTGTCTGAGTAGGTGTCATTCTATTCTGGGGGGTGGGGTGGGGCAGG
ACAGCAAGGGGGAGGATTGGGAAGACAATAGCAGGCATGCTGGGGATGCGGTGGGCTCTATGGCTTCTGA
GGCGGAAAGAACCAGCTGGGGCTCTAGGGGGTATCCCC
[124 nt withheld, positions 3539-3662]
C
[91 nt withheld, positions 3664-3754]
A
[49 nt withheld, positions 3756-3804]
CCTTTGACGTTGGAGTCCACGTTCTTT
[37 nt withheld, positions 3832-3868]
ACCCTATCTCGGTCTATTCTTTTGATTTATAAGGGATTTTGCCGATTTCGGCCTATTGGTTAAAAAATGA
GCTGATTTAACAAAAATTTAACGCGAATTAATTCTGTGGAATGTGTGTCAGTTAGGGTGTGGAAAGTCCC
CAGGCTCCCCAGCAGGCAGAAGTATGCAAAGCATGCATCTCAATTAGTCAGCAACCAGGTGTGGAAAGTC
CCCAGGCTCCCCAGCAGGCAGAAGTATGCAAAGCATGCATCTCAATTAGTCAGCAACCATAGTCCCGCCC
CTAACTCCGCCCATCCCGCCCCTAACTCCGCCCAGTTCCGCCCATTCTCCGCCCCATGGCTGACTAATTT
TTTTTATTTATGCAGAGGCCGAGGCCGCCTCTGCCTCTGAGCTATTCCAGAAGTAGTGAGGAGGCTTTTT
TGGAGGCCTAGGCTTTTGCAAAAAGCTCCCGGGAGCTTGTATATCCATTTTCGGATCTGATCAAGAGACA
GGATGAGGATCGTTTCGCATGATTGAACAAGATGGATTGCACGCAGGTTCTCCGGCCGCTTGGGTGGAGA
GGCTATTCGGCTATGACTGGGCACAACAGACAATCGGCTGCTCTGATGCCGCCGTGTTCCGGCTGTCAGC
GCAGGGGCGCCCGGTTCTTTTTGTCAAGACCGACCTGTCCGGTGCCCTGAATGAACTGCAGGACGAGGCA
GCGCGGCTATCGTGGCTGGCCACGACGGGCGTTCCTTGCGCAGCTGTGCTCGACGTTGTCACTGAAGCGG
GAAGGGACTGGCTGCTATTGGGCGAAGTGCCGGGGCAGGATCTCCTGTCATCTCACCTTGCTCCTGCCGA
GAAAGTATCCATCATGGCTGATGCAATGCGGCGGCTGCATACGCTTGATCCGGCTACCTGCCCATTCGAC
CACCAAGCGAAACATCGCATCGAGCGAGCACGTACTCGGATGGAAGCCGGTCTTGTCGATCAGGATGATC
TGGACGAAGAGCATCAGGGGCTCGCGCCAGCCGAACTGTTCGCCAGGCTCAAGGCGCGCATGCCCGACGG
CGAGGATCTCGTCGTGACCCATGGCGATGCCTGCTTGCCGAATATCATGGTGGAAAATGGCCGCTTTTCT
GGATTCATCGACTGTGGCCGGCTGGGTGTGGCGGACCGCTATCAGGACATAGCGTTGGCTACCCGTGATA
TTGCTGAAGAGCTTGGCGGCGAATGGGCTGACCGCTTCCTCGTGCTTTACGGTATCGCCGCTCCCGATTC
GCAGCGCATCGCCTTCTATCGCCTTCTTGACGAGTTCTTCTGAGCGGGACTCTGGGGTTCGAAATGACCG
ACCAAGCGACGCCCAACCTGCCATCACGAGATTTCGATTCCACCGCCGCCTTCTATGAAAGGTTGGGCTT
CGGAATCGTTTTCCGGGACGCCGGCTGGATGATCCTCCAGCGCGGGGATCTCATGCTGGAGTTCTTCGCC
CACCCCAACTTGTTTATTGCAGCTTATAATGGTTACAAATAAAGCAATAGCATCACAAATTTCACAAATA
AAGCATTTTTTTCACTGCATTCTAGTTGTGGTTTGTCCAAACTCATCAATGTATCTTATCATGTCTGTAT
ACCGTCGACCTCTAGCTAGAGCTTGGCGTAATCATGGTCATAGCTGTTTCCTGTGTGAAATTGTTATCCG
CTCACAATTCCACACAACATACGAGCCGGAAGCATAAAGTGTAAAGCCTGGGGTGCCTAATGAGTGAGCT
AACTCACATTAATTGCGTTGCGCTCACTGCCCGCTTTCCAGTCGGGAAACCTGTCGTGCCAGCTGCATTA
ATGAATCGGCCAACGCGCGGGGAGAGGCGGTTTGCGTATTGGGCGCTCTTCCGCTTCCTCGCTCACTGAC
TCGCTGCGCTCGGTCGTTCGGCTGCGGCGAGCGGTATCAGCTCACTCAAAGGCGGTAATACGGTTATCCA
CAGAATCAGGGGATAACGCAGGAAAGAACATGTGAGCAAAAGGCCAGCAAAAGGCCAGGAACCGTAAAAA
GGCCGCGTTGCTGGCGTTTTTCCATAGGCTCCGCCCCCCTGACGAGCATCACAAAAATCGACGCTCAAGT
CAGAGGTGGCGAAACCCGACAGGACTATAAAGATACCAGGCGTTTCCCCCTGGAAGCTCCCTCGTGCGCT
CTCCTGTTCCGACCCTGCCGCTTACCGGATACCTGTCCGCCTTTCTCCCTTCGGGAAGCGTGGCGCTTTC
TCATAGCTCACGCTGTAGGTATCTCAGTTCGGTGTAGGTCGTTCGCTCCAAGCTGGGCTGTGTGCACGAA
CCCCCCGTTCAGCCCGACCGCTGCGCCTTATCCGGTAACTATCGTCTTGAGTCCAACCCGGTAAGACACG
ACTTATCGCCACTGGCAGCAGCCACTGGTAACAGGATTAGCAGAGCGAGGTATGTAGGCGGTGCTACAGA
GTTCTTGAAGTGGTGGCCTAACTACGGCTACACTAGAAGAACAGTATTTGGTATCTGCGCTCTGCTGAAG
CCAGTTACCTTCGGAAAAAGAGTTGGTAGCTCTTGATCCGGCAAACAAACCACCGCTGGTAGCGGTGGTT
TTTTTGTTTGCAAGCAGCAGATTACGCGCAGAAAAAAAGGATCTCAAGAAGATCCTTTGATCTTTTCTAC
GGGGTCTGACGCTCAGTGGAACGAAAACTCACGTTAAGGGATTTTGGTCATGAGATTATCAAAAAGGATC
TTCACCTAGATCCTTTTAAATTAAAAATGAAGTTTTAAATCAATCTAAAGTATATATGAGTAAACTTGGT
CTGACAGTTACCAATGCTTAATCAGTGAGGCACCTATCTCAGCGATCTGTCTATTTCGTTCATCCATAGT
TGCCTGACTCCCCGTCGTGTAGATAACTACGATACGGGAGGGCTTACCATCTGGCCCCAGTGCTGCAATG
ATACCGCGAGACCCACGCTCACCGGCTCCAGATTTATCAGCAATAAACCAGCCAGCCGGAAGGGCCGAGC
GCAGAAGTGGTCCTGCAACTTTATCCGCCTCCATCCAGTCTATTAATTGTTGCCGGGAAGCTAGAGTAAG
TAGTTCGCCAGTTAATAGTTTGCGCAACGTTGTTGCCATTGCTACAGGCATCGTGGTGTCACGCTCGTCG
TTTGGTATGGCTTCATTCAGCTCCGGTTCCCAACGATCAAGGCGAGTTACATGATCCCCCATGTTGTGCA
AAAAAGCGGTTAGCTCCTTCGGTCCTCCGATCGTTGTCAGAAGTAAGTTGGCCGCAGTGTTATCACTCAT
GGTTATGGCAGCACTGCATAATTCTCTTACTGTCATGCCATCCGTAAGATGCTTTTCTGTGACTGGTGAG
TACTCAACCAAGTCATTCTGAGAATAGTGTATGCGGCGACCGAGTTGCTCTTGCCCGGCGTCAATACGGG
ATAATACCGCGCCACATAGCAGAACTTTAAAAGTGCTCATCATTGGAAAACGTTCTTCGGGGCGAAAACT
CTCAAGGATCTTACCGCTGTTGAGATCCAGTTCGATGTAACCCACTCGTGCACCCAACTGATCTTCAGCA
TCTTTTACTTTCACCAGCGTTTCTGGGTGAGCAAAAACAGGAAGGCAAAATGCCGCAAAAAAGGGAATAA
GGGCGACACGGAAATGTTGAATACTCATACTCTTCCTTTTTCAATATTATTGAAGCATTTATCAGGGTTA
TTGTCTCATGAGCGGATACATATTTGAATGTATTTAGAAAAATAAACAAATAGGGGTTCCGCGCACATTT
CCCCGAAAAGTGCCACCTGACGTC
Features (pLannotate 1.2.2; 23 found; start..end, strand, type, name):
     28..80      -  misc_feature   bom (fragment): basis of mobility region from pBR322
    235..614     +  enhancer       CMV enhancer: human cytomegalovirus immediate early enhancer
    615..818     +  promoter       CMV promoter: human cytomegalovirus (CMV) immediate early promoter
    814..847     +  LTR            5' LTR (truncated) (fragment): truncated 5' long terminal repeat (LTR) from HIV-1
    863..881     +  promoter       T7 promoter: promoter for bacteriophage T7 RNA polymerase
    907..2547    +  CDS            ITPRIP: IPRI_HUMAN - Also known as DANGER, KIAA1754. Experimental evidence at protein level: Swiss-Prot protein existence level 1. Enhances Ca(2+)-mediated inhibition of inositol 1,4,5- triphosphate receptor (ITPR) Ca(2+) release. From Homo sapiens (Human).
   2705..2729    +  CDS            3xMyc (fragment): 3 tandem Myc epitope tags
   2749..2847    +  CDS            TOMM20 (fragment): TOM20_HUMAN - Also known as KIAA0016. Experimental evidence at protein level: Swiss-Prot protein existence level 1. Central component of the receptor complex responsible for the recognition and translocation of cytosolically synthesized mitochondrial preproteins. Together with TOM22 functions as the transit peptide receptor at the surface of the mitochondrion outer membrane and facilitates the movement of preproteins into the TOM40 translocation pore (By similarity). Required for the translocation across the mitochondrial outer membrane of cytochrome P450 monooxygenases. From Homo sapiens (Hum
   2881..3222    +  CDS            pyp (fragment): PYP_HALHA - Experimental evidence at protein level: Swiss-Prot protein existence level 1. Photoactive blue light protein. Probably functions as a photoreceptor for a negative phototaxis response. From Halorhodospira halophila (Ectothiorhodospira halophila).
   3269..3493    +  polyA_signal   bGH poly(A) signal: bovine growth hormone polyadenylation signal
   3497..3518    +  promoter       SV40 promoter (fragment): SV40 enhancer and early promoter
   3539..3967    +  rep_origin     f1 ori (sequence partly withheld): f1 bacteriophage origin of replication; arrow indicates direction of (+) strand synthesis
   3981..4310    +  promoter       SV40 promoter: SV40 enhancer and early promoter
   4377..5168    +  CDS            neo: KKA2_KLEPN - Also known as kan, nptII. Experimental evidence at protein level: Swiss-Prot protein existence level 1. Resistance to kanamycin, neomycin, paromomycin, ribostamycin, butirosin and gentamicin B. From Klebsiella pneumoniae.
   5192..5350    +  CDS            ble (fragment): BLE_KLEPN - Experimental evidence at protein level: Swiss-Prot protein existence level 1. Binding protein with a strong affinity to the bleomycin family of antibiotics. Binds to CL990; an antimitotic-antibiotic compound. From Klebsiella pneumoniae.
   5345..5466    +  polyA_signal   SV40 poly(A) signal: SV40 polyadenylation signal
   5539..5555    -  protein_bind   lac operator: The lac repressor binds to the lac operator to inhibit transcription in E. coli. This inhibition can be relieved by adding lactose or isopropyl-β-D-thiogalactopyranoside (IPTG). lac repressor encoded by lacI
   5563..5593    -  promoter       lac promoter: promoter for the E. coli lac operon
   5608..5629    -  protein_bind   CAP binding site: CAP binding activates transcription in the presence of cAMP. E. coli catabolite activator protein
   5642..5734    -  CDS            lacI (fragment): lac repressor; lacI; The lac repressor binds to the lac operator to inhibit transcription in E. coli. This inhibition can be relieved by adding lactose or isopropyl-β-D-thiogalactopyranoside (IPTG).
   5917..6505    -  rep_origin     ori: high-copy-number ColE1/pMB1/pBR322/pUC origin of replication
   6676..7536    -  CDS            AmpR: β-lactamase; bla; confers resistance to ampicillin, carbenicillin, and related antibiotics
   7537..7641    -  promoter       AmpR promoter: bla
