[The description below was written by a language model from this plasmid's Addgene catalogue record and pLannotate feature annotations shown in this document.]
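Description:
SPLICSFAST-NU-MT-P2A is a mammalian expression plasmid built on the pcDNA3.1+ backbone that encodes a split-FAST reporter for detecting short-range contact sites between the nucleus and mitochondria. It is maintained at high copy in E. coli through a ColE1/pUC-type origin with ampicillin selection (AmpR under its own bla promoter). It also carries an f1 origin and an SV40 promoter-driven neomycin resistance cassette with an SV40 polyadenylation signal, which allows G418 selection of transfected mammalian cells.

The roughly 2.3 kb insert lies downstream of the CMV enhancer/promoter and a T7 promoter, and it ends at the bGH polyadenylation signal. The feature table shows a single forward-oriented arrangement. It begins with human ITPRIP coding sequence, which presumably provides the nuclear-side targeting module, although the record does not say so explicitly. This is followed by an unannotated stretch and a short Myc-like match. Next comes an N-terminal fragment of human TOMM20, a standard outer mitochondrial membrane anchor, fused to a fragment of photoactive yellow protein, the scaffold from which FAST was engineered. The P2A element named in the construct and the smaller complementary FAST fragment are not annotated, but they most likely sit in the unannotated region between ITPRIP and TOMM20.

A 2A peptide causes ribosomal skipping, so one transcript yields two separate polypeptides in equimolar amounts, as the stated purpose describes. When the two organelle surfaces come close enough, the split-FAST halves can complement each other and bind a fluorogenic ligand. Because this association is reversible, the signal can be used to follow contact dynamics in living cells. Minor hits such as the HIV-1 LTR, ble and lacI fragments are likely backbone remnants or annotation artefacts.
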