Addgene plasmid #214898: SPLICSFAST-NU-MT-P2A
Purpose: Expresses equimolar Nucleus- and Mitochondria- targeted split-FAST fragments for Short-range NU-MT Contact sites
Depositing lab: Tito Calì.
Backbone
  Vector backbone: pcDNA3.1+
  Vector type: Mammalian Expression, Bacterial Expression
  Selectable markers: Neomycin (select with G418)
Growth in bacteria
  Bacterial resistance: Ampicillin, 100 μg/mL
  Growth temperature: 37°C
  Growth strain: DH5alpha
  Copy number: High Copy
Gene/Insert
  Gene/Insert name: SPLICSFAST-NU-MT-P2A
  Species: H. sapiens (human)
  Insert size (bp): 2337
  Tag / fusion protein: none
Terms and licenses: Academic/Nonprofit Terms; Industry Terms: Not Available to Industry
How to cite: SPLICSFAST-NU-MT-P2A was a gift from Tito Calì (Addgene plasmid # 214898 ; http://n2t.net/addgene:214898 ; RRID:Addgene_214898)
